Addgene plasmid #54428: LI D-E C-NLS c2
Depositing lab: Martin Parniske. Depositing organization: Ludwig-Maximilians-Universitaet Muenchen (LMU). Publication: A modular plasmid assembly kit for multigene expression, gene silencing and silencing rescue in plants. Binder A, Lambert J, Morbitzer R, Popp C, Ott T, Lahaye T, Parniske M. PLoS One. 2014 Feb 13;9(2):e88218. doi: 10.1371/journal.pone.0088218. eCollection 2014. PubMed 24551083.
Backbone
  Vector backbone: pUC57(Gent)
  Backbone manufacturer: Parniske lab
  Vector type: cloning vector
Growth in bacteria
  Bacterial resistance: Gentamicin, 10 μg/mL
  Growth temperature: 37°C
  Growth strain: DH5alpha
  Copy number: High Copy
Gene/Insert
  Gene/Insert name: NLS of SV40 large T antigen
  Species: Synthetic
  Cloning method: Unknown
  Sequencing primers: 5′ M13-F20; 3′ M13Rev
Terms and licenses: Academic/Nonprofit Terms; Industry Terms: Not Available to Industry
How to cite: LI D-E C-NLS c2 was a gift from Martin Parniske (Addgene plasmid # 54428 ; http://n2t.net/addgene:54428 ; RRID:Addgene_54428)
