[The description below was written by a language model from this plasmid's Addgene catalogue record and pLannotate feature annotations shown in this document.]
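Description:
LI D-E C-NLS c2 is a small (about 2.5 kb) bacterial cloning vector built on pUC57(Gent), a gentamicin-selectable version of the pUC57 backbone. It comes from a modular plasmid assembly kit designed for multigene expression, gene silencing and silencing rescue in plants. It is a parts-donor plasmid rather than an expression construct. It replicates in E. coli from the high-copy ColE1/pUC-type origin and is selected through the aacC1 gentamicin acetyltransferase gene, which spans the numbering origin of the sequence and lies downstream of a class 1 integron Pc promoter. The remaining annotated features are backbone remnants: short fragments of rop, the pBR322 bom region and lacI, together with the CAP binding site, lac promoter, lac operator and a partial lacZα coding region that flank the cloning site.

The payload is a synthetic module encoding the nuclear localisation signal of the SV40 large T antigen, a short basic peptide that directs fused proteins to the nucleus. The insert is too short to have been picked up by the automated annotation, so it does not appear in the feature table. It presumably sits in the unannotated stretch between the lacZα fragment and the lac operator, which is consistent with the M13 forward and reverse sequencing primers listed. The name suggests a level I ("LI") kit element occupying the D-E position and serving as a C-terminal NLS tag. However, the record does not spell out the naming convention, the flanking assembly sites or overhangs, the cloning method, or what "c2" denotes. The module carries no plant promoter, terminator or plant selection marker of its own, and is meant to be combined with other kit modules to add a nuclear targeting signal to a protein of interest.
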