Features (pLannotate 1.2.2; 10 found; start..end, strand, type, name):
    633..668     +  CDS            rop (fragment): Rop protein, which maintains plasmids at low copy number; rop
    770..869     +  misc_feature   bom (fragment): basis of mobility region from pBR322
    875..1032    -  CDS            lacZα (fragment): LacZα fragment of β-galactosidase; lacZ fragment
   1225..1241    -  protein_bind   lac operator: The lac repressor binds to the lac operator to inhibit transcription in E. coli. This inhibition can be relieved by adding lactose or isopropyl-β-D-thiogalactopyranoside (IPTG). lac repressor encoded by lacI
   1249..1279    -  promoter       lac promoter: promoter for the E. coli lac operon
   1294..1315    -  protein_bind   CAP binding site: CAP binding activates transcription in the presence of cAMP. E. coli catabolite activator protein
   1328..1420    -  CDS            lacI (fragment): lac repressor; lacI; The lac repressor binds to the lac operator to inhibit transcription in E. coli. This inhibition can be relieved by adding lactose or isopropyl-β-D-thiogalactopyranoside (IPTG).
   1603..2191    -  rep_origin     ori: high-copy-number ColE1/pMB1/pBR322/pUC origin of replication
   2306..2334    +  promoter       Pc promoter: intI1 (promoter lies within the coding sequence); class 1 integron promoter
   2523..516     +  CDS            aacC1 (across the origin): AACC1_PSEAI - Experimental evidence at protein level: Swiss-Prot protein existence level 1. Responsible for gentamicin resistance and has a limited substrate range. From Pseudomonas aeruginosa.
>Addgene plasmid #54428 | LI D-E C-NLS c2 | depositor full sequence | sequence record 84648 | Full Sequence
AACGATGTTACGCAGCAGGGCAGTCGCCCTAAAACAAAGTTAGGTGGCTCAAGTATGGGCATCATTCGCA
CATGTAGGCTCGGCCCTGACCAAGTCAAATCCATGCGGGCTGCTCTTGATCTTTTCGGTCGTGAGTTCGG
CGACGTAGCCACCTACTCCCAACATCAGCCGGACTCCGATTACCTCGGGAACTTGCTCCGTAGTAAGACA
TTCATCGCGCTTGCTGCCTTCGACCAAGAAGCGGTTGTTGGCGCTCTCGCGGCTTACGTTCTGCCCAGGT
TTGAGCAGCCGCGTAGTGAGATCTATATCTATGATCTCGCAGTCTCCGGCGAGCACCGGAGGCAGGGCAT
TGCCACCGCGCTCATCAATCTCCTCAAGCATGAGGCCAACGCGCTTGGTGCTTATGTGATCTACGTGCAA
GCAGATTACGGTGACGATCCCGCAGTGGCTCTCTATACAAAGTTGGGCATACGGGAAGAAGTGATGCACT
TTGATATCGACCCAAGTACCGCCACCTAACAATTCGTTCAAGCCGAGATCGGCTTCCCGGCCGCGGAGTT
GTTCGGTAAATTGTCACAACGCCGCTCATGACATTAACCTATAAAAATAGGCGTATCACGAGGCCCTTTT
GTCTCGCGCGTTTCGGTGATGACGGTGAAAACCTCTGACACATGCAGCTCCCGGAGAAGGTCACAGCTTG
TCTGTAAGCGGATGCCGGGAGCAGACAAGCCCGTCAGGGCGCGTCAGCGGGTGTTGGCGGGTGTCGGGGC
TGGCTTAACTATGCGGCATCAGAGCAGATTGTACTGAGAGTGCACCATATGCGGTGTGAAATACCGCACA
GATGCGTAAGGAGAAAATACCGCATCAGGCGCCATTCGCCATTCAGGCTGCGCAACTGTTGGGAAGGGCG
ATCGGTGCGGGCCTCTTCGCTATTACGCCAGCTGGCGAAAGGGGGATGTGCTGCAAGGCGATTAAGTTGG
GTAACGCCAGGGTTTTCCCAGTCACGACGTTGTAAAACGACGGCCAGTGAATTCGAGCTCGGTACCTCGT
AGGTCTCTGATTTTACGCACTCGAGTCGACTCCTCCAACCTTTCTCTTCTTCTTAGGCTGCAGTCCCTTT
GAGACCATCGAATGCATCTAGATATCGGATCCCGGGCCCGTCGACTGCAGAGGCCTGCATGCAAGCTTGG
CGTAATCATGGTCATAGCTGTTTCCTGTGTGAAATTGTTATCCGCTCACAATTCCACACAACATACGAGC
CGGAAGCATAAAGTGTAAAGCCTGGGGTGCCTAATGAGTGAGCTAACTCACATTAATTGCGTTGCGCTCA
CTGCCCGCTTTCCAGTCGGGAAACCTGTCGTGCCAGCTGCATTAATGAATCGGCCAACGCGCGGGGAGAG
GCGGTTTGCGTATTGGGCGCTCTTCCGCTTCCTCGCTCACTGACTCGCTGCGCTCGGTCGTTCGGCTGCG
GCGAGCGGTATCAGCTCACTCAAAGGCGGTAATACGGTTATCCACAGAATCAGGGGATAACGCAGGAAAG
AACATGTGAGCAAAAGGCCAGCAAAAGGCCAGGAACCGTAAAAAGGCCGCGTTGCTGGCGTTTTTCCATA
GGCTCCGCCCCCCTGACGAGCATCACAAAAATCGACGCTCAAGTCAGAGGTGGCGAAACCCGACAGGACT
ATAAAGATACCAGGCGTTTCCCCCTGGAAGCTCCCTCGTGCGCTCTCCTGTTCCGACCCTGCCGCTTACC
GGATACCTGTCCGCCTTTCTCCCTTCGGGAAGCGTGGCGCTTTCTCATAGCTCACGCTGTAGGTATCTCA
GTTCGGTGTAGGTCGTTCGCTCCAAGCTGGGCTGTGTGCACGAACCCCCCGTTCAGCCCGACCGCTGCGC
CTTATCCGGTAACTATCGTCTTGAGTCCAACCCGGTAAGACACGACTTATCGCCACTGGCAGCAGCCACT
GGTAACAGGATTAGCAGAGCGAGGTATGTAGGCGGTGCTACAGAGTTCTTGAAGTGGTGGCCTAACTACG
GCTACACTAGAAGAACAGTATTTGGTATCTGCGCTCTGCTGAAGCCAGTTACCTTCGGAAAAAGAGTTGG
TAGCTCTTGATCCGGCAAACAAACCACCGCTGGTAGCGGTGGTTTTTTTGTTTGCAAGCAGCAGATTACG
CGCAGAAAAAAAGGATCTCAAGAAGATCCTTTGATCTTTTCTACGGGGTCTGACGCTCAGTGGAACGAAA
ACTCACGTTAAGGGATTTTGGTCATGAGGCGCACACCGTGGAAACGGATGAAGGCACGAACCCAGTTGAC
ATAAGCCTGTTCGGTTCGTAAACTGTAATGCAAGTAGCGTATGCGCTCACGCAACTGGTCCAGAACCTTG
ACCGAACGCAGCGGTGGTAACGGCGCAGTGGCGGTTTTCATGGCTTGTTATGACTGTTTTTTTGTACAGT
CTATGCCTCGGGCATCCAAGCAGCAAGCGCGTTACGCCGTGGGTCGATGTTTGATGTTATGGAGCAGCAA
CGATGTTACGCAGCAGC
