>Addgene plasmid #54428 | LI D-E C-NLS c2 | addgene partial sequence | sequence record 87594 | M13pUC-Fwd 5'-CCCAGTCACGACGTTGTAAAACG-3'
CTCGGTACCTCGTAGGTCTCTGATTTTACGCACTCGAGTCGACTCCTCCAACCTTTCTCTTCTTCTTAGG
CTGCAGTCCCTTTGAGACCATCGAATGCATCTAGATATCGGATCCCGGGCCCGTCGACTGCAGAGGCCTG
CATGCAAGCTTGGCGTAATCATGGTCATAGCTGTTTCCTGTGTGAAATTGTTATCCGCTCACAATTCCAC
ACAACATACGAGCCGGAAGCATAAAGTGTAAAGCCTGGGGTGCCTAATGAGTGAGCTAACTCACATTAAT
TGCGTTGCGCTCACTGCCCGCTTTCCAGTCGGGAAACCTGTCGTGCCAGCTGCATTAATGAATCGGCCAA
CGCGCGGGGAGAGGCGGTTTGCGTATTGGGCGCTCTTCCGCTTCCTCGCTCACTGACTCGCTGCGCTCGG
TCGTTCGGCTGCGGCGAGCGGTATCAGCTCACTCAAAGGCGGTAATACGGTTATCCACAGAATCAGGGGA
TAACGCAGGAAAGAACATGTGAGCAAAAGGCCAGCAAAAGGCCAGGAACCGTAAAAAGGCCGCGTTGCTG
GCGTTTTTCCATAGGCTCCGCCCCCCTGACGAGCATCACAAAAATCGACGCTCAAGTCAGAGGTGGCGAA
ACCCGACAGGACTATAAAGATACCAGGCGTTTCCCCCTGGAAGCTCCCTCGTGCGCTCTCCTGTTCCGAC
CCTGCCGCTTACCGGATACCTGTCCGCCTTTCTCCCTTCGGGAAGCGTGGCGCTTTCTCATAGCTCACGC
TGTAGGTATCTCAGTTCGGTGTAGGTCGTTCGCTCCAAGCTGGGCTGTGTGCACGAACCCCCCGTTCAGC
CCGACCGCTGCGCCTTATCCGGTAACTATCGTCTTGAGTCCAACCCGGTAAGACACGACTTATCGCCACT
GGCAGCAGCCACTGGTAACAGGATTAGCAGAGCGAGGTATGTAGGCGGTGCTACAGAGTTCTTGAAGTGG
TGGCCTAACTACGGCTACACTAGAAGAACAGTATTTGGTATCTGCGCTCTGCTGAAGCCAGTTACCTTCG
GAAAAAGAGTTGGTAGCTCTTGATCC
