>Addgene plasmid #54428 | LI D-E C-NLS c2 | addgene partial sequence | sequence record 87595 | M13pUC-Rev 5'-AGCGGATAACAATTTCACACAGG-3'
AGCTTGCATGCAGGCCTCTGCAGTCGACGGGCCCGGGATCCGATATCTAGATGCATTCGATGGTCTCAAA
GGGACTGCAGCCTAAGAAGAAGAGAAAGGTTGGAGGAGTCGACTCGAGTGCGTAAAATCAGAGACCTACG
AGGTACCGAGCTCGAATTCACTGGCCGTCGTTTTACAACGTCGTGACTGGGAAAACCCTGGCGTTACCCA
ACTTAATCGCCTTGCAGCACATCCCCCTTTCGCCAGCTGGCGTAATAGCGAAGAGGCCCGCACCGATCGC
CCTTCCCAACAGTTGCGCAGCCTGAATGGCGAATGGCGCCTGATGCGGTATTTTCTCCTTACGCATCTGT
GCGGTATTTCACACCGCATATGGTGCACTCTCAGTACAATCTGCTCTGATGCCGCATAGTTAAGCCAGCC
CCGACACCCGCCAACACCCGCTGACGCGCCCTGACGGGCTTGTCTGCTCCCGGCATCCGCTTACAGACAA
GCTGTGACCTTCTCCGGGAGCTGCATGTGTCAGAGGTTTTCACCGTCATCACCGAAACGCGCGAGACAAA
AGGGCCTCGTGATACGCCTATTTTTATAGGTTAATGTCATGAGCGGCGTTGTGACAATTTACCGAACAAC
TCCGCGGCCGGGAAGCCGATCTCGGCTTGAACGAATTGTTAGGTGGCGGTACTTGGGTCGATATCAAAGT
GCATCACTTCTTCCCGTATGCCCAACTTTGTATAGAGAGCCACTGCGGGATCGTCACCGTAATCTGCTTG
CACGTAGATCACATAAGCACCAAGCGCGTTGGCCTCATGCTTGAGGAGATTGATGAGCGCGGTGGCAATG
CCCTGCCTCCGGTGCTCTCCGGAGACTGCGAGATCATAGATATAGATCTCACTACGCGGCTGCTCAA
